>Addgene plasmid #19138 | mADAM10 deltaMP in pQCXIP cFLAG | addgene partial sequence | sequence record 24964 | LNCX 5'-AGCTCGTTTAGTGAACCGTCAGATC-3'
ATAGGGNCCANACGCNGTTTTGACCTCCATAGAAGACACCGGGACCGATCCAGCCTCCGCGGCCGGGAAC
GGTGCATTGGAACGGACCTGCAGGAATTGATCCGCATCACAAGTTTGTACAAAAAAGCAGGCTTTAAAGG
AACCAATTCAGTCGAGATGGTGTTGCCGACAGTGTTAATTCTGCTCCTCTCCTGGGCGGCGGGGCTGGGA
GGTCAGTATGGAAATCCTTTAAATAAATATATTAGACATTATGAAGGATTATCTTACAATGTGGATTCAT
TACACCAAAAACACCAGCGTGCCAAACGAGCAGTCTCACATGGCCAAGGCCAGCCTATCTGTGGAAACGG
GATGGTGGAACAAGGGGAAGAGTGTGACTGTGGCTACAGTGACCAGTGCAAAGATGATTGCTGCTTCGAT
GCCAACCAGCCAGAGGGGAAGAAATGCAAGCTGAAGCCTGGGAAGCAGTACAGTCCGAGTCAAGGACCCT
GCTGTACAGCACAGTGTGCATTCAAGTCAAAGTCTGAAAAGTGCCGGGATGATTCTGACTGTGCAAAGGA
AGGGATATGCAATGGCTTCACAGCCCTTTGCCCAGCATCTGATCCCAAGCCCAACTTTACAGACTGTAAC
AGGCACACACAAGTGTGCATTAATGGGCAATGTGCAGGTTCTATTTGTGAAAAGTATGACTTGGAGGAGT
GCACCTGTGCCAGCTCTGATGGCAAGATAATAAGGATTATGCCATGTTGNGGNTGAAAAAATGGCTCCTC
ACTTGGCCANTACAGCTCTTGCNTGGNNAAGCATTCATGNCGGATNTCNCTGCACCGGCNNCCTGTATGN
TTCAA
