[The description below was written by a language model from this plasmid's Addgene catalogue record.]
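Description:
mADAM10 deltaMP in pQCXIP cFLAG is a retroviral mammalian expression plasmid built on the Clontech pQCXIP backbone (about 7.2 kb without insert). It is propagated in E. coli under ampicillin selection and is recorded as low copy; in mammalian cells, transduced or transfected populations are selected with puromycin. No feature table accompanies the record, so the promoter and other regulatory parts are not stated explicitly. As generally described, pQCXIP is a self-inactivating MoMLV-derived vector in which an internal CMV promoter drives a bicistronic transcript, with the gene of interest followed by an IRES and the puromycin resistance gene, so that drug resistance is coupled to insert expression. The vector is packaged into retroviral particles by supplying the viral structural genes in trans in a packaging cell line.

The insert, roughly 1.1 kb, encodes mouse ADAM10 (also known as kuzbanian or MADM), a membrane-anchored disintegrin and metalloproteinase, carrying a deletion recorded as delta 56-457. The "deltaMP" in the name indicates that this deletion removes the metalloprotease domain, which would leave a catalytically inactive protein. A FLAG epitope is fused to the C terminus for detection or immunoprecipitation. The fragment was cloned by restriction digestion, with the 5′ BamHI site destroyed and the 3′ EcoRI site retained.

The associated publication concerns cleavage of the low-affinity IgE receptor CD23 by ADAM10. This suggests use as a protease-deficient, possibly dominant-negative, control for stable expression in studies of ADAM10-dependent ectodomain shedding, although the record does not state the purpose directly.
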