Addgene plasmid #19138: mADAM10 deltaMP in pQCXIP cFLAG
Depositing lab: Zena Werb. Depositing organization: University of California, San Francisco (UCSF). Publication: The low affinity IgE receptor (CD23) is cleaved by the metalloproteinase ADAM10. Lemieux GA, Blumenkron F, Yeung N, Zhou P, Williams J, Grammer AC, Petrovich R, Lipsky PE, Moss ML, Werb Z. J Biol Chem. 2007 May 18. 282(20):14836-44. 10.1074/jbc.M608414200 PubMed 17389606.
Backbone
  Vector backbone: pQCXIP
  Backbone manufacturer: Clontech
  Backbone size w/o insert (bp): 7200
  Vector type: Mammalian Expression, Retroviral
  Selectable markers: Puromycin
Growth in bacteria
  Bacterial resistance: Ampicillin, 100 μg/mL
  Growth temperature: 37°C
  Growth strain: DH5alpha
  Copy number: Low Copy
Gene/Insert
  Gene/Insert name: ADAM10
  Species: M. musculus (mouse)
  Insert size (bp): 1100
  Mutation: delta 56-457
  Entrez Gene: Adam10 (a.k.a. 1700031C13Rik, MADM, kuz, kuzbanian)
  Tag / fusion protein: FLAG (C terminal on insert)
  Cloning method: Restriction Enzyme; 5′ cloning site BamHI (destroyed during cloning); 3′ cloning site EcoRI (not destroyed)
  Sequencing primers: 5′ n/a; 3′ n/a
Terms and licenses: Academic/Nonprofit Terms; Industry Terms: Not Available to Industry
How to cite: mADAM10 deltaMP in pQCXIP cFLAG was a gift from Zena Werb (Addgene plasmid # 19138 ; http://n2t.net/addgene:19138 ; RRID:Addgene_19138)
